Addgene plasmid #146960: pAc5.1B-lambdaN-HA-DmAGO1-R937A_M
Purpose: Insect Expression of DmAGO1-R937A
Depositing lab: Elisa Izaurralde. Depositing organization: Max Planck Institute for Developmental Biology. Publication: Crystal structure of the MID-PIWI lobe of a eukaryotic Argonaute protein. Boland A, Huntzinger E, Schmidt S, Izaurralde E, Weichenrieder O. Proc Natl Acad Sci U S A. 2011 Jun 28;108(26):10466-71. doi: 10.1073/pnas.1103946108. Epub 2011 Jun 6. PubMed 21646546.
Backbone
  Vector backbone: Unknown
  Vector type: Insect Expression
Growth in bacteria
  Bacterial resistance: Ampicillin, 100 μg/mL
  Growth temperature: 37°C
  Growth strain: DH5alpha
  Copy number: Low Copy
Gene/Insert
  Gene/Insert name: DmAGO1-R937A
  Species: D. melanogaster (fly)
  Mutation: variation with 2 non silent mutations V315A and H913R compared with the sequnce given by NCBI:gi:24653500.
  Entrez Gene: AGO1 (a.k.a. Dmel_CG6671, AGO-1, Ago, Ago-1, Ago1, Agp1, CG6671, Dm Ago1, DmAgo1, Dmel\CG6671, MRE20, ago-1, ago1, ago1-1, anon-WO0257455.29, argonaute1, dAGO1, dAgo1, dmAgo1, l(2)04845, l(2)4845, l(2)k00208, l(2)k08121)
  Cloning method: Unknown
Terms and licenses: Academic/Nonprofit Terms; Industry Terms: Not Available to Industry
Depositor comments: Plasmids from this collection were made available to the research community and donated after the lab closed. Please note that the sequence provided by the depositing laboratory may be theoretical/predicted or based on Sanger sequencing results. There may be discrepancies between sequencing results obtained by Addgene and the depositor sequence. If an Addgene verified sequence is not available, please contact before placing your order to request that our lab fully sequence the plasmid.
How to cite: pAc5.1B-lambdaN-HA-DmAGO1-R937A_M was a gift from Elisa Izaurralde (Addgene plasmid # 146960 ; http://n2t.net/addgene:146960 ; RRID:Addgene_146960)
