[The description below was written by a language model from this plasmid's Addgene catalogue record and pLannotate feature annotations shown in this document.]
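Description:
pAc5.1B-lambdaN-HA-DmAGO1-R937A_M is an insect-cell expression plasmid of about 8.4 kb that produces a tagged point mutant of Drosophila melanogaster Argonaute 1 (AGO1). The catalogue lists the backbone as unknown, although the name and the annotated parts point to a pAc5.1-type vector. The plasmid is propagated in E. coli through a ColE1/pUC-family origin and selected with ampicillin via the β-lactamase gene and its own promoter. The record describes it as low copy, despite the origin being annotated as a high-copy type. A fragment of a tetracycline resistance gene and a small piece of SV40 large T antigen are also detected; these appear to be backbone remnants rather than functional elements.

Expression is driven by the constitutive Drosophila actin 5C promoter. The open reading frame begins with a short fragment of the bacteriophage lambda N protein, followed by an HA epitope and then the AGO1 coding sequence. The annotation software labelled this sequence as rat Ago2 by homology, but the catalogue identifies it as fly AGO1. The insert carries the R937A substitution and also differs from the NCBI reference at two further positions, V315A and H913R. A vector-derived V5 tag lies downstream, though the record does not state whether it is in frame with AGO1, and an SV40 polyadenylation signal completes the cassette.

The lambda N peptide is the standard RNA-binding element for tethering a fusion protein to reporter mRNAs that contain BoxB hairpins, which suggests use in tethering-based silencing assays, with HA allowing detection or immunoprecipitation. The associated publication is a structural study of the Argonaute MID-PIWI lobe, consistent with a structure-guided mutant, but the record gives the purpose only as insect expression of DmAGO1-R937A.
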