Features (pLannotate 1.2.2; 11 found; start..end, strand, type, name):
     56..2568    +  promoter       Ac5 promoter: Drosophila melanogaster actin 5C promoter
   2589..2654    +  CDS            N (fragment): REGN_LAMBD - Experimental evidence at protein level: Swiss-Prot protein existence level 1. Plays a role as a transcriptional antitermination factor that allows the virus to initiate its lytic phase. Activates expression of the delayed viral early genes by modifying host RNA polymerase (RNAP) into a form that is resistant to termination signals. This antitermination function requires the host NusA protein which serves to stabilize the interaction between antitermination protein N and host RNA polymerase. From Escherichia phage lambda (Bacteriophage lambda).
   2685..2711    +  CDS            3xHA (fragment): three tandem HA epitope tags
   3060..5663    +  CDS            Ago2: AGO2_RAT - Also known as Eif2c2. Experimental evidence at protein level: Swiss-Prot protein existence level 1. Required for RNA-mediated gene silencing (RNAi) by the RNA- induced silencing complex (RISC). The 'minimal RISC' appears to include AGO2 bound to a short guide RNA such as a microRNA (miRNA) or short interfering RNA (siRNA). These guide RNAs direct RISC to complementary mRNAs that are targets for RISC-mediated gene silencing. The precise mechanism of gene silencing depends on the degree of complementarity between the miRNA or siRNA and its target. Binding of RISC to a perfectly comple
   5695..5736    +  CDS            V5 tag: epitope tag from simian virus 5
   5836..5970    -  polyA_signal   SV40 poly(A) signal: SV40 polyadenylation signal
   5993..6077    -  CDS            large T antigen (fragment): large T antigen from SV40 (simian virus 40)
   6078..6548    +  CDS            TcR (fragment): tetracycline efflux protein; tet; confers resistance to tetracycline
   6592..7180    -  rep_origin     ori: high-copy-number ColE1/pMB1/pBR322/pUC origin of replication
   7351..8211    -  CDS            AmpR: β-lactamase; bla; confers resistance to ampicillin, carbenicillin, and related antibiotics
   8212..8316    -  promoter       AmpR promoter: bla
>Addgene plasmid #146960 | pAc5.1B-lambdaN-HA-DmAGO1-R937A_M | depositor full sequence | sequence record 289407 | Full Sequence
CTTCAAGGAATTAATTCTATATTCTAAAAACACAAATGATACTTCTAAAAAAAATCATGAATGGCATCAA
CTCTGAATCAAATCTTTGCAGATGCACCTACTTCTCATTTCCACTGTCACATCATTTTTCCAGATCTCGC
TGCCTGTTATGTGGCCCACAAACCAAGACACGTTTTATGGCCATTAAAGCTGGCTGATCGTCGCCAAACA
CCAAATACATATCAATATGTACATTCGAGAAAGAAGCGATCAAAGAAGCGTCTTCGGGCGAGTAGGAGAA
TGCGGAGGAGAAGGAGAACGAGCTGATCTAGTATCTCTCCACAATCCAATGCCAACTGACCAACTGGCCA
TATTCGGAGCAATTTGAAGCCAATTTCCATCGCCTGGCGATCGCTCCATTCTTGGCTATATGTTTTTCAC
CGTTCCCGGGGCCATTTTCAAAGACTCGTCGGTAAGATAAGATTGTGTCACTCGCTGTCTCTCTTCATTT
GTCGAAGAATGCTGAGGAATTTCGCGATGACGTCGGCGAGTATTTTGAAGAATGAGAATAATTTGTATTT
ATACGAAAATCAGTTAGTGGAATTTTCTACAAAAACATGTTATCTATAGATAATTTTGTTGCAAAATATG
TTGACTATGACAAAGATTGTATGTATATACCTTTAATGTATTCTCATTTTCTTATGTATTTATAATGGCA
ATGATGATACTGATGATATTTTAAGATGATGCCAGACCACAGGCTGATTTCTGCGTCTTTTGCCGAACGC
AGTGCATGTGCGGTTGTTGTTTTTTGGAATAGTTTCAATTTTCGGACTGTCCGCTTTGATTTCAGTTTCT
TGGCTTATTCAAAAAGCAAAGTAAAGCCAAAAAAGCGAGATGGCAATACCAAATGCGGCAAAACGGTAGT
GGAAGGAAAGGGGTGCGGGGCAGCGGAAGGAAGGGTGGGGCGGGGCGTGGCGGGGTCTGTGGCTGGGCGC
GACGTCACCGACGTTGGAGCCACTCCTTTGACCATGTGTGCGTGTGTGTATTATTCGTGTCTCGCCACTC
GCCGGTTGTTTTTTTCTTTTTATCTCGCTCTCTCTAGCGCCATCTCGTACGCATGCTCAACGCACCGCAT
GTTGCCGTGTCCTTTATGCGTCATTTTGGCTCGAAATAGGCAATTATTTAAACAAAGATTAGTCAACGAA
AACGCTAAAATAAATAAGTCTACAATATGGTTACTTATTGCCATGTGTGTGCAGCCAACGATAGCAACAA
AAGCAACAACACAGTGGCTTTCCCTCTTTCACTTTTTGTTTGCAAGCGCGTGCGAGCAAGACGGCACGAC
CGGCAAACGCAATTACGCTGACAAAGAGCAGACGAAGTTTTGGCCGAAAAACATCAAGGCGCCTGATACG
AATGCATTTGCAATAACAATTGCGATATTTAATATTGTTTATGAAGCTGTTTGACTTCAAAACACACAAA
AAAAAAAATAAAACAAATTATTTGAAAGAGAATTAGGAATCGGACAGCTTATCGTTACGGGCTAACAGCA
CACCGAGACGAAATAGCTTACCTGACGTCACAGCCTCTGGAAGAACTGCCGCCAAGCAGAGAGAGAGAGA
AAAAGAGGGAGAGCAGCTTAGACCGCATGTGCTTGTGTGTGAGGCGTCTCTCTCTTCGTCTCCTGTTTGC
GCAAACGCATAGACTGCACTGAGAAAATCGATTACCTATTTTTTATGAATGAATATTTGCACTATTACTA
TTCAAAACTATTAAGATAGCAATCACATTCAATAGCCAAATACTATACCACCTGAGCGATGCAACGAAAT
GATCAATTTGAGCAAAAATGCTGCATATTTAGGACGGCATCATTATAGAAATGCTTCTTGCTGTGTACTT
TTCTCTCGTCTGGCAGCTGTTTCGCCGTTATTGTTAAAACCGGCTTAAGTTAGGTGTGTTTTCTACGACT
AGTGATGCCCCTACTAGAAGATGTGTGTTGCACAAATGTCCCTGAATAACCAATTTGAAGTGCAGATAGC
AGTAAACGTAAGCTAATATGAATATTATTTAACTGTAATGTTTTAATATCGCTGGACATTACTAATAAAC
CCACTATAAACACATGTACATATGTATGTTTTGGCATACAATGAGTAGTTGGGGAAAAAATGTGTAAAAG
CACCGTGACCATCACAGCATAAAGATAACCAGCTGAAGTATCGAATATGAGTAACCCCCAAATTGAATCA
CATGCCGCAACTGATAGGACCCATGGAAGTACACTCTTCATGGCGATATACAAGACACACACAAGCACGA
ACACCCAGTTGCGGAGGAAATTCTCCGTAAATGAAAACCCAATCGGCGAACAATTCATACCCATATATGG
TAAAAGTTTTGAACGCGACTTGAGAGCGGAGAGCATTGCGGCTGATAAGGTTTTAGCGCTAAGCGGGCTT
TATAAAACGGGCTGCGGGACCAGTTTTCATATCACTACCGTTTGAGTTCTTGTGCTGTGTGGATACTCCT
CCCGACACAAAGCCGCTCCATCAGCCAGCAGTCGTCTAATCCAGAGACCCCGGATCGGGGTACCCAACAT
GGACGCACAAACACGACGACGTGAGCGTCGCGCTGAGAAACAAGCTCAATGGAAAGCTGCAAACGGTGGA
TCTCCTCCAAGCTTGAATTCTATGTACCCATACGATGTTCCAGATTACGCTATGTCCACGGAGCGTGAGC
TGGCTCCCGGTGGGCCAGCTCAGCTCCATCCGCACACGCTGCCGCTGACTTTTCCGGATCTCCAGATGAC
CTCCACCGTGGGCATCATTGGGAAAGTCTACGAGTCACAGTGGACCCCCTCGCCCACTCGGCCTCAGAGT
CCCTCTCAGGCGCAGACTAGCTTCGACACGCTCACATCACCACCAGCGCCCGGCTCGTCGGTCAATCCCA
CCGCCGTCACCAGCCCAAGTGCCCAGAATGTGGCCGCTGGTGGAGCAACTGTGGCCGGTGCAGCAGCAAC
TGCCGCCCAGGTGGCCTCCGCCTTGGGTGCCACCACCGGCAGCGTGACGCCAGCAATTGCCACCGCAACG
CCAGCCACGCAGCCGGATATGCCCGTCTTTACGTGTCCACGACGCCCGAATCTCGGACGAGAGGGTCGCC
CGATTGTGCTGCGCGCCAATCACTTCCAGGTGACAATGCCGCGTGGCTATGTGCATCACTATGACATCAA
TATACAGCCGGACAAGTGTCCGCGAAAGGTGAACCGTGAGATTATCGAGACTATGGTGCATGCCTATAGC
AAGATCTTCGGAGTGCTCAAGCCGGTGTTCGATGGTCGCAACAATCTGTATACCCGCGATCCCCTGCCCA
TTGGCAACGAGCGTCTAGAGCTGGAGGTTACTCTACCCGGCGAGGGCAAAGATCGAATCTTTCGCGTGAC
GATCAAGTGGCAGGCTCAGGTCTCGCTCTTCAATTTGGAGGAAGCTCTCGAAGGCCGCACGCGGCAGATA
CCCTATGATGCCATTTTGGCGCTCGATGTGGTCATGCGCCATCTGCCCAGCATGACGTACACGCCAGTGG
GACGTAGCTTCTTCAGTTCCCCGGAGGGTTACTACCATCCCCTGGGTGGTGGACGCGAGGTTTGGTTCGG
TTTCCATCAGAGCGCAAGGCCCTCGCAGTGGAAGATGATGCTCAATATCGATGTCTCGGCCACCGCTTTC
TACAAGGCTCAACCAGTCATTGACTTCATGTGCGAGGTGCTGGACATTCGCGACATCAACGAGCAGCGCA
AACCGCTCACCGATTCGCAGCGCGTCAAGTTCACGAAGGAGATCAAGGGTTTGAAGATCGAGATCACCCA
CTGCGGCCAGATGCGTCGCAAGTATCGTGTGTGCAACGTCACTCGCCGCCCCGCTCAGATGCAATCATTC
CCACTGCAGCTGGAGAACGGACAGACCGTAGAGTGCACCGTGGCCAAGTACTTCCTGGACAAGTACCGCA
TGAAATTGCGCTACCCGCACTTGCCCTGCCTGCAGGTTGGCCAAGAGCACAAGCACACTTACCTGCCTCT
AGAGGTGTGCAACATTGTGGCCGGACAGCGGTGCATTAAAAAGCTGACCGATATGCAGACGTCGACCATG
ATCAAGGCCACAGCTCGTTCAGCTCCGGATCGTGAGCGTGAGATTAACAACTTGGTAAAGCGCGCCGACT
TCAACAACGATTCGTATGTGCAAGAGTTTGGCCTGACCATCTCCAATTCGATGATGGAGGTACGAGGACG
CGTCTTGCCTCCTCCCAAGCTTCAGTATGGGGGACGTGTGTCTACCGGCCTCACCGGCCAGCAGCTGTTC
CCGCCACAGAACAAGGTGAGCTTGGCCTCGCCCAACCAGGGTGTATGGGATATGCGAGGCAAGCAGTTCT
TCACTGGCGTCGAGATCCGCATCTGGGCCATCGCCTGTTTTGCCCCACAGCGCACGGTGCGCGAGGATGC
GCTGCGTAATTTCACCCAGCAGCTGCAGAAGATCTCAAACGATGCAGGCATGCCGATAATTGGACAGCCG
TGCTTCTGTAAGTACGCCACCGGGCCGGATCAAGTGGAACCCATGTTCCGTTACCTGAAGATCACCTTCC
CCGGCCTGCAACTCGTCGTGGTTGTGCTGCCCGGCAAGACTCCAGTATACGCCGAGGTGAAGCGTGTAGG
TGACACCGTTCTGGGTATGGCCACCCAGTGTGTGCAGGCCAAGAACGTGAACAAGACATCGCCACAGACG
CTCTCTAATCTGTGTCTGAAGATCAACGTCAAGTTGGGCGGCATCAATTCAATTCTGGTCCCCTCCATTC
GGCCAAAGGTCTTCAATGAGCCGGTCATCTTTTTGGGTGCCGATGTGACACACCCACCAGCTGGCGACAA
CAAGAAACCATCGATTGCCGCCGTCGTGGGCTCCATGGATGCCCATCCATCGCGGTATGCCGCCACCGTT
CGCGTACAGCAGCACCGACAGGAGATCATCCAGGAGCTGAGCAGCATGGTGCGCGAGCTGTTGATCATGT
TCTACAAGTCGACGGGCGGCTACAAGCCCCACCGCATCATACTCTATCGTGACGGAGTCTCCGAGGGACA
ATTCCCACATGTCCTGCAACACGAATTGACCGCCATTCGCGAGGCCTGCATTAAGCTAGAGCCAGAGTAT
CGGCCGGGCATCACATTCATTGTGGTGCAGAAGCGCCATCACACTCGACTCTTCTGCGCGGAGAAGAAGG
AGCAGAGCGGCAAATCGGGCAATATTCCCGCAGGCACCACCGTCGATGTGGGCATCACACATCCCACCGA
ATTTGATTTCTATCTATGCAGCCATCAGGGCATCCAGGGCACCAGTCGCCCCTCGCACTACCACGTTCTG
TGGGACGACAATCACTTTGACTCGGACGAGCTGCAGTGCCTCACGTATCAGCTATGCCGTACGTACGTGC
GCTGCACCCGATCCGTCAGTATACCGGCGCCAGCCTACTACGCCCATTTAGTGGCCTTCGCAGCCAGATA
TCATCTGGTGGAGAAGGAGCACGATTCGGGCGAGGGTTCGCACCAGAGCGGCTGCTCAGAGGATCGTACG
CCAGGTGCCATGGCCAGGGCCATCACTGTGCACGCGGATACCAAGAAGGTCATGTACTTTGCCTAACTCG
AGTCTAGAGGGCCCGCGGTTCGAAGGTAAGCCTATCCCTAACCCTCTCCTCGGTCTCGATTCTACGCGTA
CCGGTCATCATCACCATCACCATTGAGTTTAAACCCGCTGATCAGCCTCGACTGTGCCTTCTAAGGCCTG
AGCTCGCTGATCAGCCTCGATCGAGGATCCAGACATGATAAGATACATTGATGAGTTTGGACAAACCACA
ACTAGAATGCAGTGAAAAAAATGCTTTATTTGTGAAATTTGTGATGCTATTGCTTTATTTGTAACCATTA
TAAGCTGCAATAAACAAGTTAACAACAACAATTGCATTCATTTTATGTTTCAGGTTCAGGGGGAGGTGTG
GGAGGTTTTTTAAAGCAAGTAAAACCTCTACAAATGTGGTATGGCTGATTATGATCAGTCGACCGATGCC
CTTGAGAGCCTTCAACCCAGTCAGCTCCTTCCGGTGGGCGCGGGGCATGACTATCGTCGCCGCACTTATG
ACTGTCTTCTTTATCATGCAACTCGTAGGACAGGTGCCGGCAGCGCTCTGGGTCATTTTCGGCGAGGACC
GCTTTCGCTGGAGCGCGACGATGATCGGCCTGTCGCTTGCGGTATTCGGAATCTTGCACGCCCTCGCTCA
AGCCTTCGTCACTGGTCCCGCCACCAAACGTTTCGGCGAGAAGCAGGCCATTATCGCCGGCATGGCGGCC
GACGCGCTGGGCTACGTCTTGCTGGCGTTCGCGACGCGAGGCTGGATGGCCTTCCCCATTATGATTCTTC
TCGCTTCCGGCGGCATCGGGATGCCCGCGTTGCAGGCCATGCTGTCCAGGCAGGTAGATGACGACCATCA
GGGACAGCTTCAAGGATCGCTCGCGGCTCTTACCAGCCAGCAAAAGGCCAGGAACCGTAAAAAGGCCGCG
TTGCTGGCGTTTTTCCATAGGCTCCGCCCCCCTGACGAGCATCACAAAAATCGACGCTCAAGTCAGAGGT
GGCGAAACCCGACAGGACTATAAAGATACCAGGCGTTTCCCCCTGGAAGCTCCCTCGTGCGCTCTCCTGT
TCCGACCCTGCCGCTTACCGGATACCTGTCCGCCTTTCTCCCTTCGGGAAGCGTGGCGCTTTCTCAATGC
TCACGCTGTAGGTATCTCAGTTCGGTGTAGGTCGTTCGCTCCAAGCTGGGCTGTGTGCACGAACCCCCCG
TTCAGCCCGACCGCTGCGCCTTATCCGGTAACTATCGTCTTGAGTCCAACCCGGTAAGACACGACTTATC
GCCACTGGCAGCAGCCACTGGTAACAGGATTAGCAGAGCGAGGTATGTAGGCGGTGCTACAGAGTTCTTG
AAGTGGTGGCCTAACTACGGCTACACTAGAAGGACAGTATTTGGTATCTGCGCTCTGCTGAAGCCAGTTA
CCTTCGGAAAAAGAGTTGGTAGCTCTTGATCCGGCAAACAAACCACCGCTGGTAGCGGTGGTTTTTTTGT
TTGCAAGCAGCAGATTACGCGCAGAAAAAAAGGATCTCAAGAAGATCCTTTGATCTTTTCTACGGGGTCT
GACGCTCAGTGGAACGAAAACTCACGTTAAGGGATTTTGGTCATGAGATTATCAAAAAGGATCTTCACCT
AGATCCTTTTAAATTAAAAATGAAGTTTTAAATCAATCTAAAGTATATATGAGTAAACTTGGTCTGACAG
TTACCAATGCTTAATCAGTGAGGCACCTATCTCAGCGATCTGTCTATTTCGTTCATCCATAGTTGCCTGA
CTCCCCGTCGTGTAGATAACTACGATACGGGAGGGCTTACCATCTGGCCCCAGTGCTGCAATGATACCGC
GAGACCCACGCTCACCGGCTCCAGATTTATCAGCAATAAACCAGCCAGCCGGAAGGGCCGAGCGCAGAAG
TGGTCCTGCAACTTTATCCGCCTCCATCCAGTCTATTAATTGTTGCCGGGAAGCTAGAGTAAGTAGTTCG
CCAGTTAATAGTTTGCGCAACGTTGTTGCCATTGCTGCAGGCATCGTGGTGTCACGCTCGTCGTTTGGTA
TGGCTTCATTCAGCTCCGGTTCCCAACGATCAAGGCGAGTTACATGATCCCCCATGTTGTGCAAAAAAGC
GGTTAGCTCCTTCGGTCCTCCGATCGTTGTCAGAAGTAAGTTGGCCGCAGTGTTATCACTCATGGTTATG
GCAGCACTGCATAATTCTCTTACTGTCATGCCATCCGTAAGATGCTTTTCTGTGACTGGTGAGTACTCAA
CCAAGTCATTCTGAGAATAGTGTATGCGGCGACCGAGTTGCTCTTGCCCGGCGTCAACACGGGATAATAC
CGCGCCACATAGCAGAACTTTAAAAGTGCTCATCATTGGAAAACGTTCTTCGGGGCGAAAACTCTCAAGG
ATCTTACCGCTGTTGAGATCCAGTTCGATGTAACCCACTCGTGCACCCAACTGATCTTCAGCATCTTTTA
CTTTCACCAGCGTTTCTGGGTGAGCAAAAACAGGAAGGCAAAATGCCGCAAAAAAGGGAATAAGGGCGAC
ACGGAAATGTTGAATACTCATACTCTTCCTTTTTCAATATTATTGAAGCATTTATCAGGGTTATTGTCTC
ATGAGCGGATACATATTTGAATGTATTTAGAAAAATAAACAAATAGGGGTTCCGCGCACATTTCCCCGAA
AAGTGCCACCTGACGTCTAAGAAACCATTATTATCATGACATTAACCTATAAAAATAGGCGTATCACGAG
GCCCTTTCGT
